>Addgene plasmid #213708 | pLKO.1-TST-EGFP-GPIDAF | addgene full sequence | sequence record 422941 | Addgene NGS Result
GGGGTTGGGGTTGCGCCTTTTCCAAGGCAGCCCTGGGTTTGCGCAGGGACGCGGCTGCTCTGGGCGTGGT
TCCGGGAAACGCAGCGGCGCCGACCCTGGGTCTCGCACATTCTTCACGTCCGTTCGCAGCGTCACCCGGA
TCTTCGCCGCTACCCTTGTGGGCCCCCCGGCGACGCTTCCTGCTCCGCCCCTAAGTCGGGAAGGTTCCTT
GCGGTTCGCGGCGTGCCGGACGTGACAAACGGAAGCCGCACGTCTCACTAGTACCCTCGCAGACGGACAG
CGCCAGGGAGCAATGGCAGCGCGCCGACCGCGATGGGCTGTGGCCAATAGCGGCTGCTCAGCAGGGCGCG
CCGAGAGCAGCGGCCGGGAAGGGGCGGTGCGGGAGGCGGGGTGTGGGGCGGTAGTGTGGGCCCTGTTCCT
GCCCGCGCGGTGTTCCGCATTCTGCAAGCCTCCGGAGCGCACGTCGGCAGTCGGCTCCCTCGTTGACCGA
ATCACCGACCTCTCTCCCCAGGGGGATCCACCGGAGCTTACCATGACCGTGGCTAGACCCAGCGTGCCTG
CTGCCCTGCCTCTGCTGGGAGAGCTGCCTAGACTGCTGCTCCTGGTGCTCCTGTGCCTGCCTGCTGTGTG
GGGAAGCGCCTGGAGCCACCCTCAGTTCGAGAAAGGAGGAGGCAGCGGCGGCGGAAGCGGAGGCTCCGCT
TGGTCCCACCCACAGTTCGAAAAGCCGGTCGCCACCATGGTGAGCAAGGGCGAGGAGCTGTTCACCGGGG
TGGTGCCCATCCTGGTCGAGCTGGACGGCGACGTAAACGGCCACAAGTTCAGCGTGTCCGGCGAGGGCGA
GGGCGATGCCACCTACGGCAAGCTGACCCTGAAGTTCATCTGCACCACCGGCAAGCTGCCCGTGCCCTGG
CCCACCCTCGTGACCACCCTGACCTACGGCGTGCAGTGCTTCAGCCGCTACCCCGACCACATGAAGCAGC
ACGACTTCTTCAAGTCCGCCATGCCCGAAGGCTACGTCCAGGAGCGCACCATCTTCTTCAAGGACGACGG
CAACTACAAGACCCGCGCCGAGGTGAAGTTCGAGGGCGACACCCTGGTGAACCGCATCGAGCTGAAGGGC
ATCGACTTCAAGGAGGACGGCAACATCCTGGGGCACAAGCTGGAGTACAACTACAACAGCCACAACGTCT
ATATCATGGCCGACAAGCAGAAGAACGGCATCAAGGTGAACTTCAAGATCCGCCACAACATCGAGGACGG
CAGCGTGCAGCTCGCCGACCACTACCAGCAGAACACCCCCATCGGCGACGGCCCCGTGCTGCTGCCCGAC
AACCACTACCTGAGCACCCAGTCCGCCCTGAGCAAAGACCCCAACGAGAAGCGCGATCACATGGTCCTGC
TGGAGTTCGTGACCGCCGCCGGGATCACTCTCGGCATGGACGAGCTGTACAAGTCCGGCCGGACTCAGAT
CAGCCGGACCACCAAGCACTTCCACGAGACCACCCCTAACAAGGGCAGCGGCACCACCAGCGGCACCACC
CGGCTGCTGAGCGGCCACACCTGCTTCACCCTGACCGGCCTGCTGGGCACCCTGGTGACCATGGGCCTGC
TGACCTGAGGTACCTTTAAGACCAATGACTTACAAGGCAGCTGTAGATCTTAGCCACTTTTTAAAAGAAA
AGGGGGGACTGGAAGGGCTAATTCACTCCCAACGAAGACAAGATCTGCTTTTTGCTTGTACTGGGTCTCT
CTGGTTAGACCAGATCTGAGCCTGGGAGCTCTCTGGCTAACTAGGGAACCCACTGCTTAAGCCTCAATAA
AGCTTGCCTTGAGTGCTTCAAGTAGTGTGTGCCCGTCTGTTGTGTGACTCTGGTAACTAGAGATCCCTCA
GACCCTTTTAGTCAGTGTGGAAAATCTCTAGCAGTAGTAGTTCATGTCATCTTATTATTCAGTATTTATA
ACTTGCAAAGAAATGAATATCAGAGAGTGAGAGGAACTTGTTTATTGCAGCTTATAATGGTTACAAATAA
AGCAATAGCATCACAAATTTCACAAATAAAGCATTTTTTTCACTGCATTCTAGTTGTGGTTTGTCCAAAC
TCATCAATGTATCTTATCATGTCTGGCTCTAGCTATCCCGCCCCTAACTCCGCCCATCCCGCCCCTAACT
CCGCCCAGTTCCGCCCATTCTCCGCCCCATGGCTGACTAATTTTTTTTATTTATGCAGAGGCCGAGGCCG
CCTCGGCCTCTGAGCTATTCCAGAAGTAGTGAGGAGGCTTTTTTGGAGGCCTAGGGACGTACCCAATTCG
CCCTATAGTGAGTCGTATTACGCGCGCTCACTGGCCGTCGTTTTACAACGTCGTGACTGGGAAAACCCTG
GCGTTACCCAACTTAATCGCCTTGCAGCACATCCCCCTTTCGCCAGCTGGCGTAATAGCGAAGAGGCCCG
CACCGATCGCCCTTCCCAACAGTTGCGCAGCCTGAATGGCGAATGGG
[124 nt withheld, positions 2498-2621]
C
[91 nt withheld, positions 2623-2713]
A
[49 nt withheld, positions 2715-2763]
CCTTTGACGTTGGAGTCCACGTTCTTT
[37 nt withheld, positions 2791-2827]
ACCCTATCTCGGTCTATTCTTTTGATTTATAAGGGATTTTGCCGATTTCGGCCTATTGGTTAAAAAATGA
GCTGATTTAACAAAAATTTAACGCGAATTTTAACAAAATATTAACGCTTACAATTTAGGTGGCACTTTTC
GGGGAAATGTGCGCGGAACCCCTATTTGTTTATTTTTCTAAATACATTCAAATATGTATCCGCTCATGAG
ACAATAACCCTGATAAATGCTTCAATAATATTGAAAAAGGAAGAGTATGAGTATTCAACATTTCCGTGTC
GCCCTTATTCCCTTTTTTGCGGCATTTTGCCTTCCTGTTTTTGCTCACCCAGAAACGCTGGTGAAAGTAA
AAGATGCTGAAGATCAGTTGGGTGCACGAGTGGGTTACATCGAACTGGATCTCAACAGCGGTAAGATCCT
TGAGAGTTTTCGCCCCGAAGAACGTTTTCCAATGATGAGCACTTTTAAAGTTCTGCTATGTGGCGCGGTA
TTATCCCGTATTGACGCCGGGCAAGAGCAACTCGGTCGCCGCATACACTATTCTCAGAATGACTTGGTTG
AGTACTCACCAGTCACAGAAAAGCATCTTACGGATGGCATGACAGTAAGAGAATTATGCAGTGCTGCCAT
AACCATGAGTGATAACACTGCGGCCAACTTACTTCTGACAACGATCGGAGGACCGAAGGAGCTAACCGCT
TTTTTGCACAACATGGGGGATCATGTAACTCGCCTTGATCGTTGGGAACCGGAGCTGAATGAAGCCATAC
CAAACGACGAGCGTGACACCACGATGCCTGTAGCAATGGCAACAACGTTGCGCAAACTATTAACTGGCGA
ACTACTTACTCTAGCTTCCCGGCAACAATTAATAGACTGGATGGAGGCGGATAAAGTTGCAGGACCACTT
CTGCGCTCGGCCCTTCCGGCTGGCTGGTTTATTGCTGATAAATCTGGAGCCGGTGAGCGTGGGTCTCGCG
GTATCATTGCAGCACTGGGGCCAGATGGTAAGCCCTCCCGTATCGTAGTTATCTACACGACGGGGAGTCA
GGCAACTATGGATGAACGAAATAGACAGATCGCTGAGATAGGTGCCTCACTGATTAAGCATTGGTAACTG
TCAGACCAAGTTTACTCATATATACTTTAGATTGATTTAAAACTTCATTTTTAATTTAAAAGGATCTAGG
TGAAGATCCTTTTTGATAATCTCATGACCAAAATCCCTTAACGTGAGTTTTCGTTCCACTGAGCGTCAGA
CCCCGTAGAAAAGATCAAAGGATCTTCTTGAGATCCTTTTTTTCTGCGCGTAATCTGCTGCTTGCAAACA
AAAAAACCACCGCTACCAGCGGTGGTTTGTTTGCCGGATCAAGAGCTACCAACTCTTTTTCCGAAGGTAA
CTGGCTTCAGCAGAGCGCAGATACCAAATACTGTTCTTCTAGTGTAGCCGTAGTTAGGCCACCACTTCAA
GAACTCTGTAGCACCGCCTACATACCTCGCTCTGCTAATCCTGTTACCAGTGGCTGCTGCCAGTGGCGAT
AAGTCGTGTCTTACCGGGTTGGACTCAAGACGATAGTTACCGGATAAGGCGCAGCGGTCGGGCTGAACGG
GGGGTTCGTGCACACAGCCCAGCTTGGAGCGAACGACCTACACCGAACTGAGATACCTACAGCGTGAGCT
ATGAGAAAGCGCCACGCTTCCCGAAGGGAGAAAGGCGGACAGGTATCCGGTAAGCGGCAGGGTCGGAACA
GGAGAGCGCACGAGGGAGCTTCCAGGGGGAAACGCCTGGTATCTTTATAGTCCTGTCGGGTTTCGCCACC
TCTGACTTGAGCGTCGATTTTTGTGATGCTCGTCAGGGGGGCGGAGCCTATGGAAAAACGCCAGCAACGC
GGCCTTTTTACGGTTCCTGGCCTTTTGCTGGCCTTTTGCTCACATGTTCTTTCCTGCGTTATCCCCTGAT
TCTGTGGATAACCGTATTACCGCCTTTGAGTGAGCTGATACCGCTCGCCGCAGCCGAACGACCGAGCGCA
GCGAGTCAGTGAGCGAGGAAGCGGAAGAGCGCCCAATACGCAAACCGCCTCTCCCCGCGCGTTGGCCGAT
TCATTAATGCAGCTGGCACGACAGGTTTCCCGACTGGAAAGCGGGCAGTGAGCGCAACGCAATTAATGTG
AGTTAGCTCACTCATTAGGCACCCCAGGCTTTACACTTTATGCTTCCGGCTCGTATGTTGTGTGGAATTG
TGAGCGGATAACAATTTCACACAGGAAACAGCTATGACCATGATTACGCCAAGCGCGCAATTAACCCTCA
CTAAAGGGAACAAAAGCTGGAGCTGCAAGCTTAATGTAGTCTTATGCAATACTCTTGTAGTCTTGCAACA
TGGTAACGATGAGTTAGCAACATGCCTTACAAGGAGAGAAAAAGCACCGTGCATGCCGATTGGTGGAAGT
AAGGTGGTACGATCGTGCCTTATTAGGAAGGCAACAGACGGGTCTGACATGGATTGGACGAACCACTGAA
TTGCCGCATTGCAGAGATATTGTATTTAAGTGCCTAGCTCGATACATAAACGGGTCTCTCTGGTTAGACC
AGATCTGAGCCTGGGAGCTCTCTGGCTAACTAGGGAACCCACTGCTTAAGCCTCAATAAAGCTTGCCTTG
AGTGCTTCAAGTAGTGTGTGCCCGTCTGTTGTGTGACTCTGGTAACTAGAGATCCCTCAGACCCTTTTAG
TCAGTGTGGAAAATCTCTAGCAGTGGCGCCCGAACAGGGACTTGAAAGCGAAAGGGAAACCAGAGGAGCT
CTCTCGACGCAGGACTCGGCTTGCTGAAGCGCGCACGGCAAGAGGCGAGGGGCGGCGACTGGTGAGTACG
CCAAAAATTTTGACTAGCGGAGGCTAGAAGGAGAGAGATGGGTGCGAGAGCGTCAGTATTAAGCGGGGGA
GAATTAGATCGCGATGGGAAAAAATTCGGTTAAGGCCAGGGGGAAAGAAAAAATATAAATTAAAACATAT
AGTATGGGCAAGCAGGGAGCTAGAACGATTCGCAGTTAATCCTGGCCTGTTAGAAACATCAGAAGGCTGT
AGACAAATACTGGGACAGCTACAACCATCCCTTCAGACAGGATCAGAAGAACTTAGATCATTATATAATA
CAGTAGCAACCCTCTATTGTGTGCATCAAAGGATAGAGATAAAAGACACCAAGGAAGCTTTAGACAAGAT
AGAGGAAGAGCAAAACAAAAGTAAGACCACCGCACAGCAAGCGGCCGCTGATCTTCAGACCTGGAGGAGG
AGATATGAGGGACAATTGGAGAAGTGAATTATATAAATATAAAGTAGTAAAAATTGAACCATTAGGAGTA
GCACCCACCAAGGCAAAGAGAAGAGTGGTGCAGAGAGAAAAAAGAGCAGTGGGAATAGGAGCTTTGTTCC
TTGGGTTCTTGGGAGCAGCAGGAAGCACTATGGGCGCAGCGTCAATGACGCTGACGGTACAGGCCAGACA
ATTATTGTCTGGTATAGTGCAGCAGCAGAACAATTTGCTGAGGGCTATTGAGGCGCAACAGCATCTGTTG
CAACTCACAGTCTGGGGCATCAAGCAGCTCCAGGCAAGAATCCTGGCTGTGGAAAGATACCTAAAGGATC
AACAGCTCCTGGGGATTTGGGGTTGCTCTGGAAAACTCATTTGCACCACTGCTGTGCCTTGGAATGCTAG
TTGGAGTAATAAATCTCTGGAACAGATTTGGAATCACACGACCTGGATGGAGTGGGACAGAGAAATTAAC
AATTACACAAGCTTAATACACTCCTTAATTGAAGAATCGCAAAACCAGCAAGAAAAGAATGAACAAGAAT
TATTGGAATTAGATAAATGGGCAAGTTTGTGGAATTGGTTTAACATAACAAATTGGCTGTGGTATATAAA
ATTATTCATAATGATAGTAGGAGGCTTGGTAGGTTTAAGAATAGTTTTTGCTGTACTTTCTATAGTGAAT
AGAGTTAGGCAGGGATATTCACCATTATCGTTTCAGACCCACCTCCCAACCCCGAGGGGACCCGACAGGC
CCGAAGGAATAGAAGAAGAAGGTGGAGAGAGAGACAGAGACAGATCCATTCGATTAGTGAACGGATCTCG
ACGGTATCGATCACGAGACTAGCCTCGAGCGGCCGCCCCCTTCACCGAGGGCCTATTTCCCATGATTCCT
TCATATTTGCATATACGATACAAGGCTGTTAGAGAGATAATTGGAATTAATTTGACTGTAAACACAAAGA
TATTAGTACAAAATACGTGACGTAGAAAGTAATAATTTCTTGGGTAGTTTGCAGTTTTAAAATTATGTTT
TAAAATGGACTATCATATGCTTACCGTAACTTGAAAGTATTTCGATTTCTTGGCTTTATATATCTTGTGG
AAAGGACGAAACACCGGTCCGCAGGTATGCACGCGTGAATTCTCGACCTCGAGACAAATGGCAGTATTCA
TCCACAATTTTAAAAGAAAAGGGGGGATTGGGGGGTACAGTGCAGGGGAAAGAATAGTAGACATAATAGC
AACAGACATACAAACTAAAGAATTACAAAAACAAATTACAAAAATTCAAAATTTTCGGGTTTATTACAGG
GACAGCAGAGATCCACTTTGGCCGCGGCTCGAG
Features (pLannotate 1.2.2; 27 found; start..end, strand, type, name):
      1..511     +  promoter       hPGK promoter: human phosphoglycerate kinase 1 promoter
    641..664     +  CDS            Twin-Strep-tag (fragment): two Strep-Tag®II moieties connected by a linker for enhanced binding to Strep-Tactin®, an engineered form of streptavidin (Schmidt et al., 2013)
    737..1453    +  CDS            EGFP: EGFP is a basic (constitutively fluorescent) green fluorescent protein published in 1996, derived from Aequorea victoria. It is reported to be a rapidly-maturing weak dimer with moderate acid sensitivity.
   1463..1615    +  CDS            CD55 (fragment): DAF_PONPY - Also known as DAF. Experimental evidence at transcript level: Swiss-Prot protein existence level 2. This protein recognizes C4b and C3b fragments that condense with cell-surface hydroxyl or amino groups when nascent C4b and C3b are locally generated during C4 and c3 activation. Interaction of daf with cell-associated C4b and C3b polypeptides interferes with their ability to catalyze the conversion of C2 and factor B to enzymatically active C2a and Bb and thereby prevents the formation of C4b2a and C3bBb, the amplification convertases of the complement cascade. Inhibits complement a
   1614..1688    +  CDS            nef (fragment): NEF_HV1Z2 - Experimental evidence at protein level: Swiss-Prot protein existence level 1. Extracellular Nef protein targets CD4(+) T-lymphocytes for apoptosis by interacting with CXCR4 surface receptors. From Human immunodeficiency virus type 1 group M subtype D (isolate Z2/CDC-Z34) (HIV-1).
   1690..1923    +  LTR            3' LTR (ΔU3): self-inactivating 3' long terminal repeat (LTR) from HIV-1
   1995..2116    +  polyA_signal   SV40 poly(A) signal: SV40 polyadenylation signal
   2156..2291    +  rep_origin     SV40 ori: SV40 origin of replication
   2312..2330    -  promoter       T7 promoter: promoter for bacteriophage T7 RNA polymerase
   2338..2493    +  CDS            lacZα (fragment): LacZα fragment of β-galactosidase; lacZ fragment
   2498..2926    +  rep_origin     f1 ori (sequence partly withheld): f1 bacteriophage origin of replication; arrow indicates direction of (+) strand synthesis
   2979..3083    +  promoter       AmpR promoter: bla
   3084..3944    +  CDS            AmpR: β-lactamase; bla; confers resistance to ampicillin, carbenicillin, and related antibiotics
   4115..4703    +  rep_origin     ori: high-copy-number ColE1/pMB1/pBR322/pUC origin of replication
   4886..4978    +  CDS            lacI (fragment): lac repressor; lacI; The lac repressor binds to the lac operator to inhibit transcription in E. coli. This inhibition can be relieved by adding lactose or isopropyl-β-D-thiogalactopyranoside (IPTG).
   4991..5012    +  protein_bind   CAP binding site: CAP binding activates transcription in the presence of cAMP. E. coli catabolite activator protein
   5027..5057    +  promoter       lac promoter: promoter for the E. coli lac operon
   5065..5081    +  protein_bind   lac operator: The lac repressor binds to the lac operator to inhibit transcription in E. coli. This inhibition can be relieved by adding lactose or isopropyl-β-D-thiogalactopyranoside (IPTG). lac repressor encoded by lacI
   5126..5144    +  promoter       T3 promoter: promoter for bacteriophage T3 RNA polymerase
   5172..5398    +  promoter       RSV promoter: Rous sarcoma virus enhancer/promoter
   5399..5579    +  LTR            5' LTR (truncated): truncated 5' long terminal repeat (LTR) from HIV-1
   5626..5751    +  misc_feature   HIV-1 Ψ: packaging signal of human immunodeficiency virus type 1
   5735..6098    +  CDS            HIV-1 gag (fragment): gag protein from human immunodeficiency virus 1; gag
   6244..6477    +  misc_feature   RRE: The Rev response element (RRE) of HIV-1 allows for Rev-dependent mRNA export from the nucleus to the cytoplasm.
   6854..6954    +  CDS            Rev (fragment): human immunodeficiency virus 1 (HIV-1) Rev protein; rev; enhances nuclear export of unspliced and incompletely spliced viral mRNAs
   7004..7244    +  promoter       U6 promoter: RNA polymerase III promoter for human U6 snRNA
   7315..7432    +  misc_feature   cPPT/CTS: central polypurine tract and central termination sequence of HIV-1
