[The description below was written by a language model from this plasmid's Addgene catalogue record and pLannotate feature annotations shown in this document.]
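Description:
pLKO.1-TST-EGFP-GPIDAF is a third-generation-style, self-inactivating HIV-1 lentiviral transfer plasmid built on the pLKO.1 shRNA backbone, in which the usual selection cassette position downstream of the hPGK promoter carries a cell-surface affinity sorting tag. It is propagated in E. coli through a high-copy ColE1/pUC origin with ampicillin resistance (AmpR/bla). The backbone also contains an f1 origin, an SV40 origin and poly(A) signal, and remnants of lac, T7 and T3 elements. The viral portion consists of an RSV promoter fused to a truncated 5' LTR, the Ψ packaging signal with a gag fragment, the RRE for Rev-dependent export of the genomic RNA, cPPT/CTS, and a ΔU3 3' LTR that inactivates LTR promoter activity after integration.

Two expression units lie between the LTRs. A human U6 RNA polymerase III promoter is positioned to drive an shRNA. The record lists the shRNA sequence as unspecified and no hairpin is annotated, so this appears to be a recipient vector for user-chosen hairpins, although the record does not say so outright. Downstream, the hPGK promoter drives a fusion of an N-terminal Twin-Strep-tag, EGFP and a C-terminal fragment of CD55 (decay-accelerating factor), which supplies a GPI-anchoring signal. The fusion was cloned between BamHI and KpnI sites. A secretion signal upstream of the tag would be expected for surface display, but none is annotated. The anchored protein is meant to present the Twin-Strep-tag on the outer membrane of transduced cells, so that they can be captured by Strep-Tactin-based affinity sorting, with EGFP fluorescence as a visual readout. The stated use is enrichment of gene transfer-positive cells receiving an shRNA, without drug selection.
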