Addgene plasmid #213708: pLKO.1-TST-EGFP-GPIDAF
Purpose: For lentiviral expression of shRNA under a U6 promoter, accompanied by the expression of the affinity sorting tag TST-EGFP-GPIDAF driven by an hPGK promoter.
Depositing lab: Qilai Huang. Depositing organization: Shandong University. Publication: A Gene Transfer-Positive Cell Sorting System Utilizing Membrane-Anchoring Affinity Tag. Yang L, Cui L, Ma S, Zuo Q, Huang Q. Front Bioeng Biotechnol. 2022 Jun 16;10:930966. doi: 10.3389/fbioe.2022.930966. eCollection 2022. PubMed 35782508.
Backbone
  Vector backbone: pLKO.1
  Vector type: Mammalian Expression
Growth in bacteria
  Bacterial resistance: Ampicillin, 100 μg/mL
  Growth temperature: 37°C
  Growth strain: DH5alpha
  Copy number: High Copy
Gene/Insert
  Gene/Insert name: EGFP
  gRNA/shRNA sequence: Unspecified
  Species: H. sapiens (human)
  Promoter: hPGK
  Tag / fusion protein: Twin-strep-tag (N terminal on insert)
  Cloning method: Restriction Enzyme; 5′ cloning site BamHI (not destroyed); 3′ cloning site KpnI (not destroyed)
Terms and licenses: Academic/Nonprofit Terms; Industry Terms: Not Available to Industry
How to cite: pLKO.1-TST-EGFP-GPIDAF was a gift from Qilai Huang (Addgene plasmid # 213708 ; http://n2t.net/addgene:213708 ; RRID:Addgene_213708)
